>Addgene plasmid #236320 | TCTA-P1 | addgene full sequence | sequence record 469294 | Addgene NGS Result
TTGAAATCCTTTTTTTCTGCGCGTAATCTGCTGCTTGCAAACAAAAAAACCACCGCTACCAGCGGTGGTT
TGTTTGCCGGATCAAGAGCTACCAACTCTTTTTCCGAAGGTAACTGGCTTCAGCAGAGCGCAGATACCAA
ATACTGTCCTTCTAGTGTAGCCGTAGTTAGGCCACCACTTCAAGAACTCTGTAGCACCGCCTACATACCT
CGCTCTGCTAATCCTGTTACCAGTGGCTGCTGCCAGTGGCGATAAGTCGTGTCTTACCGGGTTGGACTCA
AGACGATAGTTACCGGATAAGGCGCAGCGGTCGGGCTGAACGGGGGGTTCGTGCACACAGCCCAGCTTGG
AGCGAACGACCTACACCGAACTGAGATACCTACAGCGTGAGCTATGAGAAAGCGCCACGCTTCCCGAAGG
GAGAAAGGCGGACAGGTATCCGGTAAGCGGCAGGGTCGGAACAGGAGAGCGCACGAGGGAGCTTCCAGGG
GGAAACGCCTGGTATCTTTATAGTCCTGTCGGGTTTCGCCACCTCTGACTTGAGCGTCGATTTTTGTGAT
GCTCGTCAGGGGGGCGGAGCCTATGGAAAAACGCCAGCAACGCGGCCTTTTTACGGTTCCTGGCCTTTTG
CTGGCCTTTTGCTCACATGTTCTTTCCTGCGTTATCCCCTGATTCTGTGGATAACCGTATTACCGCCTTT
GAGTGAGCTGATACCGGTTGGGCGTCGCTTGGTCGGTCATTTCGAATTACCAATGCTTAATCAGTGAGGC
ACCTATCTCAGCGATCTGTCTATTTCGTTCATCCATAGTTGCCTGACTCCCCGTCGTGTAGATAACTACG
ATACGGGAGGGCTTACCATCTGGCCCCAGTGCTGCAATGATACCGCGAGACCCACGCTCACCGGCTCCAG
ATTTATCAGCAATAAACCAGCCAGCCGGAAGGGCCGAGCGCAGAAGTGGTCCTGCAACTTTATCCGCCTC
CATCCAGTCTATTAATTGTTGCCGGGAAGCTAGAGTAAGTAGTTCGCCAGTTAATAGTTTGCGCAACGTT
GTTGCCATTGCTACAGGCATCGTGGTGTCACGCTCGTCGTTTGGTATGGCTTCATTCAGCTCCGGTTCCC
AACGATCAAGGCGAGTTACATGATCCCCCATGTTGTGCAAAAAAGCGGTTAGCTCCTTCGGTCCTCCGAT
AGTTGTCAGAAGTAAGTTGGCCGCAGTGTTATCACTCATGGTTATGGCAGCACTGCATAATTCTCTTACT
GTCATGCCATCCGTAAGATGCTTTTCTGTGACTGGTGAGTACTCAACCAAGTCATTCTGAGAATAGTGTA
TGCGGCGACCGAGTTGCTCTTGCCCGGCGTCAATACGGGATAATACCGCGCCACATAGCAGAACTTTGAA
AGTGCTCATCATTGGAAAACGTTCTTCGGGGCGAAAACTCTCAAGGATCTTACCGCTGTTGAGATCCAGT
TCGATGTAACCCACTCGTGCACCCAACTGATCTTCAGCATCTTTTACTTTCACCAGCGTTTCTGGGTGAG
CAAAAACAGGAAGGCAAAATGCCGCAAAAAAGGGAATAAGGGCGACACGGAAATGTTGAATACTCATACT
CTTCCTTTTTCAATATTATTGAAGCATTTATCAGGGTTATTGTCTCATGAGCGGATACATATTTGAATGT
ATTTAGAAAAATAAACAAATAGGGGTTCCGCGCACATTTCCCCGAAAAGTGCCACCTGACGTCTAAGAAA
CCATTACGTAGAAAGCCAGTCCGCAGAAACGGTGCTGACCCCGGATGAATGTCAGCTACTGGGCTATCTG
GACAAGGGAAAACGCAAGCGCAAAGAGGATCCTTATCGCTATCGATTCACACAAAAAACCAACACACAGA
TGTAATGAAAATAAAGATATTTTATTGCGGCCATCGTGATGGCAGGTTGGGCGTCGCTTGGTCGGTCATT
TCGAACCCCAGAGTCCCGCTCAGAAGAACTCGTCAAGAAGGCGATAGAAGGCGATGCGCTGCGAATCGGG
AGCGGCGATACCGTAAAGCACGAGGAAGCGGTCAGCCCATTCGCCGCCAAGCTCTTCAGCAATATCACGG
GTAGCCAACGCTATGTCCTGATAGCGGTCCGCCACACCCAGCCGGCCACAGTCGATGAATCCAGAAAAGC
GGCCATTTTCCACCATGATATTCGGCAAGCAGGCATCGCCATGGGTCACGACGAGATCCTCGCCGTCGGG
CATGCGCGCCTTGAGCCTGGCGAACAGTTCGGCTGGCGCGAGCCCCTGATGCTCTTCGTCCAGATCATCC
TGATCGACAAGACCGGCTTCCATCCGAGTACGTGCTCGCTCGATGCGATGTTTCGCTTGGTGGTCGAATG
GGCAGGTAGCCGGATCAAGCGTATGCAGCCGCCGCATTGCATCAGCCATGATGGATACTTTCTCGGCAGG
AGCAAGGTGAGATGACAGGAGATCCTGCCCCGGCACTTCGCCCAATAGCAGCCAGTCCCTTCCCGCTTCA
GTGACAACGTCGAGCACAGCTGCGCAAGGAACGCCCGTCGTGGCCAGCCACGATAGCCGCGCTGCCTCGT
CCTGCAGTTCATTCAGGGCACCGGACAGGTCGGTCTTGACAAAAAGAACCGGGCGCCCCTGCGCTGACAG
CCGGAACACGGCGGCATCAGAGCAGCCGATTGTCTGTTGTGCCCAGTCATAGCCGAATAGCCTCTCCACC
CAAGCGGCCGGAGAACCTGCGTGCAATCCATCTTGTTCAATCCCTCCGGAGCCTCCGCCACCTGATCCGC
CACCTCCGCTCCCACCACCGGTCTGCTCGTTCTTCAGCACGCGCTCCACGAAGCTCTTGATGTACTTACC
CATTTCATCTGGAGCGTCCTCCTGGCTGAAGTGGAGGCCCTTCACCTTCACGAACTCGGTGTTAGGGAAC
TTCTTAGCTCCCTCGACAATAGCGTTGGAAAAGAACCCAGGGTCGGACTCGATGAACATCTTAGGCAGAT
CGTCGCTGGCCCGAAGGTAGGCGTTGTAGTTGCGGACAATCTGGACGACGTCGGGCTTGCCTCCCTTAAC
GAGAGGGATCTCGCGAGGCCAGGAGAGGGTAGGCCGTCTAACCTCGCCCTTCTCCTTGAATGGCTCCAGG
TAGGCAGCGAACTCCTCAGGCTCCAGTTTCCGCATGATCTTGCTTGGGAGCATGGTCTCGACGAAGAAGT
TATTCTCAAGCACCATTTTCTCGCCCTCTTCGCTCTTGATCAGGGCGATATCCTCCTCGATGTCAGGCCA
CTCGTCCCAGGACTCGATCACGTCCACGACACTCTCAGCATGGACGATGGCCTTGATCTTGTCTTGGTGC
TCGTAGGAGTAGTGAAAGGCCAGACAAGCCCCCCAGTCGTGGCCCACAAAGATGATTTTCTTTGGAAGGT
TCAGCAGCTCGAACCAAGCGGTGAGGTACTTGTAGTGATCCAGGAGGCGATATGAGCCATTCCCGCTCTT
GCCGGACTTACCCATTCCGATCAGATCAGGGATGATGCATCTAGCCACGGGCTCGATGTGAGGCACGACG
TGCCTCCACAGGTAGCTGGAGGCAGCGTTACCATGCAGAAAAATCACGGCGTTCTCGGCGTGCTTCTCGG
AATCATAGTAGTTGATGAAGGAGTCCAGCACGTTCATTTGCTTGCAGCGAGCCCACCACTGAGGCCCAGT
GATCATGCGTTTGCGTTGCTCGGGGTCGTACACCTTGGAAGCCATGGTGGCTCCAGCCTTTGGTTCGAGA
CTGTTGTGTCAGAAGAATCAAGCTTTTTGCAAAAGCCTAGGCCTCCAAAAAAGCCTCCTCACTACTTCTG
GAATAGCTCAGAGGCCGAGGCGGCCTCGGCCTCTGCATAAATAAAAAAAATTAGTCAGCCATGGGGCGGA
GAATGGGCGGAACTGGGCGGAGTTAGGGGCGGGATGGGCGGAGTTAGGGGCGGGACTATGGTTGCTGACT
AATTGAGATGCATGCTTTGCATACTTCTGCCTGCTGGGGAGCCTGGGGACTTTCCACACCTGGTTGCTGA
CTAATTGAGATGCATGCTTTGCATACTTCTGCCTGCTGGGGAGCCTGGGGACTTTCCACACCCTAACTGA
CACACATTCCACAGCTGGTTCTTTCCGCCTCAGAAGGTACCTAACCAAGTTCCTCTTTCAGAGGTTATTT
CAGGCCATGGTGCTGCGCAGATCCGCGTATGCGGTGTGAAATACCGCACAGATGCGTAAGGAGAAAATAC
CGCATCAGGAAATTGTAAGCGTTAATATTTTGTTAAAATTCGATTTTACCACATTTGTAGAGGTTTTACT
TGCTTAAAAAAACCTCCCACATCTCCCCCTGAACCTGAAACATAAAATGAATGCAATTGTTGTTGTTAAC
TTGTTTATTGCAGCTTATAATGGTTACAAATAAAGCAATAGCATCACAAATTTCACAAATAAAGCATTTT
TTTCACTGCATTCTAGTTGTGGTTTGTCCAAACTCATCAATGTATCTTATCATGTCTGCTCGAAGCGGCC
GCCCCAAGGGGTTATGCTAGTTATTGCTCAGCGGTGGCAGCAGCCAACTCAGCTTCCTTTCGGGCTTTGT
TAGCAGCCGGATCAGCTTGCATGCCTGCAGGTCGACTAGGAAAAAAATTTTTTTTTTGAGATGGGTCTTG
CTCTGTTGCCCAGGCTGGAGTACAACGGCGCAATCTTGGCTCACTGCAACCTCTGCCTCCCAGGTTCAAG
CAAATCTCCTGCTTCAGCCTCCTGAGTAGCTGGGATTACTGGTGTGTGCCACCACACCCGGCTAATTTTT
GTATTTTTAGTAGAGATGGGGTTTTCACCATGTTGGTCAGGCTGGTCTCGAACTCCTGACCTCGTGATCT
GCCTGCCTCAGCCTCCCAAAGTGTTGGGATTACAGGCGTGAGCCACCATGCCTGGCCAACTCAGGAAAAA
TTTTTATGGGGTCACATCTTGGGGATGGAAGAGGGACAGGAAAAGAAACCTAAGACAAAAGAACTGATGG
TCTTCCCAACCCAGAGGCTTCCTGAGTTATCACCCCTGAGAGAGGAAGAACACAATCTCTCTCCTTAAGG
CACCCAGATAAGAGTACAGGCAAACTCTTCACTTGCCCAGTGCCTGGGTGAGGGAGCAGGCTTAAGAGGC
AGAAGAGGCCCAGCCCTGTAGGCACTGGGTACTCCCTGCTACCAACCCTGAACCCCCGGCAGTTGTCCCT
GAGGTCTGGGGAGTAGCAGAACCCAGTGTAGAAGCCAGCAGACCCAGTGATGCCCTTGGAGACCCTCTGC
TGCCTTCCCACTCGAGGCTAGCGAGCTCGTTTAAACAACTAGAATTACACGGCGATCTTGCCGCCCTTCT
TGGCCTTAATGAGAATCTCGCGGATCTTGCGGGCGTCCAACTTGCCGGTCAGTCCTTTAGGCACCTCGTC
CACGAACACAACACCACCGCGCAGCTTCTTGGCGGTTGTAACCTGGCTGGCCACATAGTCCACGATCTCC
TTCTCGGTCATGGTTTTACCGTGTTCCAGCACGACGACTGCGGCGGGCAGCTCGCCGGCATCGTCGTCGG
GCAGGCCGGCGACCCCGGCGTCGAAGATGTTGGGGTGTTGCAGCAGGATGCTCTCCAGTTCGGCTGGGGC
TACCTGGTAGCCCTTGTATTTGATCAGGCTCTTCAGCCGGTCCACGATGAAGAAGTGCTCGTCCTCGTCC
CAGTAGGCGATGTCGCCGCTGTGCAGCCAGCCGTCCTTGTCGATGAGAGCGTTTGTAGCCTCGGGGTTGT
TAACGTAGCCGCTCATGATCATGGGGCCACGGACGCACAGCTCGCCGCGCTGGTTCACACCCAGTGTCTT
ACCGGTGTCCAAGTCCACCACCTTAGCCTCGAAGAAGGGCACCACCTTGCCTACTGCGCCAGGCTTGTCG
TCCCCTTCGGGGGTGATCAGAATGGCGCTGGTTGTTTCTGTCAGGCCGTAGCCCTGGCGGATGCCTGGTA
GGTGGAAGCGTTTGGCCACGGCCTCACCTACCTCCTTGCTGAGCGGCGCCCCGCCGCTGGCGATCTCGTG
CAAGTTGCTTAGGTCGTACTTGTCGATGAGAGTGCTCTTAGCGAAGAAGCTAAATAGTGTGGGCACCAGC
AGGGCAGATTGAATCTTATAGTCTTGCAAGCTGCGCAAGAATAGCTCCTCCTCGAAGCGGTACATGAGCA
CGACCCGAAAGCCGCAGATCAAGTAGCCCAGCGTGGTGAACATGCCGAAGCCGTGGTGAAATGGCACCAC
GCTGAGGATAGCGGTGTCGGGGATGATCTGGTTGCCGAAGATGGGGTCGCGGGCATGACTGAATCGGACA
CAAGCGGTGCGGTGCGGTAGGGCTACGCCCTTGGGCAATCCGGTACTGCCACTACTGTTCATGATCAGGG
CGATGGTTTTGTCCCGGTCGAAGCTCTCGGGCACGAAGTCGTACTCGTTGAAGCCGGGTGGCAAATGGGA
AGTCACGAAGGTGTACATGCTTTGGAAGCCCTGGTAGTCGGTCTTGCTATCCATGATGATGATCTTTTGT
ATGATCGGTAGCTTCTTTTGCACGTTGAGGATCTTTTGCAGCCCTTTCTTGCTCACGAATACGACGGTGG
GCTGGCTGATGCCCATGCTGTTCAGCAGCTCGCGCTCGTTGTAGATGTCGTTAGCTGGGGCCACAGCCAC
ACCGATGAACAGGGCACCCAACACGGGCATGAAGAACTGCAAGCTATTCTCGCTGCACACCACGATCCGA
TGGTTTGTATTCAGCCCATAGCGCTTCATAGCTTCTGCCAGCCGAACGCTCATCTCGAAGTACTCGGCGT
AGGTAATGTCCACCTCGATATGTGCGTCGGTAAAGGCGATGGTGCCGGGCACCAGGGCGTAGCGCTTCAT
GGCTTTGTGCAGCTGCTCGCCGGCGGTCCCGTCTTCGAGTGGGTAGAATGGCGCTGGGCCCTTCTTAATG
TTTTTGGCATCTTCCATGGTGGCTTTACCAACAGTACCGGATTGCCAAGCTTGGGCTGCAGGTCGAAAGG
CCCGGAGATGAGGAAGAGGAGAACAGCGCGGCAGACGTGCGCTTTTGAAGCGTGCAGAATGCCGGGCCTC
CGGAGGACCTTCGGGCGCCCGCCCCGCCCCTGAGCCCGCCCCTGAGCCCGCCCCCGGACCCACCCCTTCC
CAGCCTCTGAGCCCAGAAAGCGAAGGAGCAAAGCTGCTATTGGCCGCTGCCCCAAAGGCCTACCCGCTTC
CATTGCTCAGCGGTGCTGTCCATCTGCACGAGACTAGTGAGACGTGCTACTTCCATTTGTCACGTCCTGC
ACGACGCGAGCTGCGGGGCGGGGGGGAACTTCCTGACTAGGGGAGGAGTAGAAGGTGGCGCGAAGGGGCC
ACCAAAGAACGGAGCCGGTTGGCGCCTACCGGTGGATGTGGAATGTGTGCGAGGCCAGAGGCCACTTGTG
TAGCGCCAAGTGCCCAGCGGGGCTGCTAAAGCGCATGCTCCAGACTGCCTTGGGAAAAGCGCCTCCCCTA
CCCGGTAGATCTCGATCCTCTACGCCGGACGCATCGTGGCCGGAGTACTGCGGTTTATCTCGATGGCTAC
GAGGGCAGACAGTAAGTGGATTTACCATAATCCCTTAATTGTACGCACCGCTAAAACGCGTTCAGCGCGA
TCACGGCAGCAGACAGGTAAAAATGGCAACAAACCACCCGAAAAACTGCCGCAATCGCGCCTGATAAATT
TTAACCGTATGAATACCTATGCAACCAGAGGGTACAGGCCACATTACCCCCACTTAATCCACTGAAGCTG
CCATTTTTCATGGTTTCACCATCCCAGCGAAGGGCCATCCAGCGTGCGTTCCTGTATTTCCGGACTATAA
AAGGATCTAGGTGAAGATCCTTTTTGATAATCTCATGACCAAAATCCCTTAACGTGAGTTTTCGTTCCAC
TGAGCGTCAGACCCCGTAGAAAAGATCAAAGGATCTTC
Features (pLannotate 1.2.2; 20 found; start..end, strand, type, name):
      1..589     +  rep_origin     ori: high-copy-number ColE1/pMB1/pBR322/pUC origin of replication
    747..1607    -  CDS            AmpR: β-lactamase; bla; confers resistance to ampicillin, carbenicillin, and related antibiotics
   1608..1712    -  promoter       AmpR promoter: bla
   1755..1847    +  CDS            tnpA (fragment): TN5P_ECOLX - Also known as tnp. Experimental evidence at protein level: Swiss-Prot protein existence level 1. Mediates transposition of transposon Tn5 by a 'cut and paste' mechanism. First, the monomeric transposase binds the 19 bp inverted DNA repeats flanking the transposon. Then, dimerization of the DNA- bound transposase creates a synaptic DNA complex. After nicking of the first DNA strand, excision of the transposon proceeds through a series of intermediates. The transposase then mediates the insertion of the transposon at a new site by strand transfer. The activity of the wild- type tran
   1868..1916    -  polyA_signal   poly(A) signal: synthetic polyadenylation signal
   1980..2772    -  CDS            NeoR/KanR (fragment): aminoglycoside phosphotransferase from Tn5; aph(3')-II (or nptII); confers resistance to neomycin, kanamycin, and G418 (Geneticin®)
   2823..3755    -  CDS            hRluc: Renilla luciferase human codon-optimized
   3806..4163    -  promoter       SV40 promoter: SV40 enhancer and early promoter
   4228..4279    +  misc_feature   bom (fragment): basis of mobility region from pBR322
   4280..4312    -  rep_origin     M13 ori (fragment): M13 bacteriophage origin of replication; arrow indicates direction of (+) strand synthesis
   4317..4385    +  CDS            large T antigen (fragment): large T antigen from SV40 (simian virus 40)
   4408..4529    +  polyA_signal   SV40 poly(A) signal: SV40 polyadenylation signal
   4551..4570    -  terminator     T7 terminator (fragment): transcription terminator for bacteriophage T7 RNA polymerase
   4578..4627    -  CDS            SET1 (fragment): solubility-enhancement tag derived from T7 phage gene 10B
   4634..4657    -  misc_feature   MCS (fragment): pUC18/19 multiple cloning site
   4687..4854    +  CDS            C9orf85 (fragment): CI085_HUMAN - Experimental evidence at protein level: Swiss-Prot protein existence level 1. From Homo sapiens (Human).
   4850..4957    +  CDS            YP007_HUMAN (fragment): Experimental evidence at transcript level: Swiss-Prot protein existence level 2. From Homo sapiens (Human).
   5365..7017    -  CDS            luciferase: firefly luciferase synthetic luc2 version of the luciferase gene
   7064..7563    -  promoter       PGK promoter: mouse phosphoglycerate kinase 1 promoter
   7620..7903    -  misc_feature   cer region: ColE1-derived recombination site that helps to maintain plasmids as monomers
