[The description below was written by a language model from this plasmid's Addgene catalogue record and pLannotate feature annotations shown in this document.]
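Description:
TCTA-P1 is a mammalian dual-luciferase reporter plasmid built on the pmirGLO Dual-Luciferase miRNA Target Expression Vector, carrying a 3' UTR sequence from the human TCTA gene inserted by Gibson cloning. It is propagated in E. coli as a high-copy plasmid through a ColE1/pUC-type origin and selected with ampicillin via the β-lactamase gene and its own promoter. A ColE1-derived cer region, which helps keep plasmids as monomers, is also annotated.

The primary reporter is the synthetic luc2 firefly luciferase driven by a PGK promoter. The region between the end of the luc2 coding sequence and the SV40 poly(A) signal is where pmirGLO accepts test sequences, so the TCTA 3' UTR becomes part of the firefly transcript and can influence its stability or translation. The feature table does not label the insert as such. The short human protein fragment hits (C9orf85, YP007_HUMAN) and other small fragment matches in this interval are probably chance similarities within the UTR or cloning-site sequence rather than functional elements.

A second cassette uses the SV40 enhancer/early promoter to express humanized Renilla luciferase followed by a neomycin/kanamycin phosphotransferase sequence, ending in a synthetic poly(A) signal. This provides an internal normalization control on the same plasmid and potentially G418 selection in mammalian cells.

The stated purpose is to study how the 3' UTR regulates TCTA gene function, in work on alternative polyadenylation. The "P1" designation presumably refers to a particular 3' UTR isoform, though the record does not define it.
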