Addgene plasmid #236320: TCTA-P1
Purpose: Study the role and mechanism of the 3' UTR in regulating TCTA-P1 gene function.
Depositing lab: Angela Ting. Depositing organization: University of Texas MD Anderson Cancer Center. Publication: Differentiation in the human urothelia is defined by distinct alternative polyadenylation. Le NB, Sona S, Santo B, Zhang Y, Ou R, Schweickart RA, Kochat V, Padron WI, Rai K, Lee SH, Yi JM, Wessely O, Lee BH, Ting AH. Cell Rep. 2026 Jan 13;45(1):116839. doi: 10.1016/j.celrep.2025.116839. PubMed 41533515.
Backbone
  Vector backbone: pmirGLO Dual-Luciferase miRNA Target Expression Vector
  Vector type: Mammalian Expression
Growth in bacteria
  Bacterial resistance: Ampicillin, 100 μg/mL
  Growth temperature: 37°C
  Growth strain: DH5alpha
  Copy number: High Copy
Gene/Insert
  Gene/Insert name: TCTA-P1 3'UTR
  Species: H. sapiens (human)
  Entrez Gene: TCTA
  Cloning method: Gibson Cloning
Terms and licenses: Academic/Nonprofit Terms; Industry Terms: Not Available to Industry
How to cite: TCTA-P1 was a gift from Angela Ting (Addgene plasmid # 236320 ; http://n2t.net/addgene:236320 ; RRID:Addgene_236320)
